>Addgene plasmid #15730 | pGEX Smad2 (L+MH2) | addgene partial sequence | sequence record 22225 | 15730 with pGEX5'
GTTCCGCGTGGATCCCCGGAATTCCTAACAGAACTTCCGCCTCTGGATGACTATACTCACTCCATTCCAG
AAAACACTAACTTCCCAGCAGGAATTGAGCCACAGAGTAATTATATTCCAGAAACGCCACCTCCTGGATA
TATCAGTGAAGATGGAGAAACAAGTGACCAACAGTTGAATCAAAGTATGGACACAGGCTCTCCAGCAGAA
CTATCTCCTACTACTCTTTCCCCTGTTAATCATAGCTTGGATTTACAGCCAGTTACTTACTCAGAACCTG
CATTTTGGTGTTCAATAGCATATTATGAATTAAATCAGAGGGTTGGAGAAACCTTCCATGCATCACAGCC
CTCACTCACTGTAGATGGCTTTACAGACCCATCAAATTCAGAGAGGTTCTGCTTAGGTTTACTCTCCAAT
GTTAACCGAAATGCCACGGTAGAAATGACAAGAAGGCATATAGGAAGAGGAGTGCGCTTATACTACTAGG
TGGGGGAAGTTTTTGCTGAGTGCCTAAGTGATAGTGCAATCTTTGTGCAGAGCCCCAATTGTAATCAGAG
ATATGGCTGGCACCCTGCAACAGTGTGTAAAATTCCACCAGGCTGTAATCTGAAGATC
