[The description below was written by a language model from this plasmid's Addgene catalogue record.]
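Description:
pGEX Smad2 (L+MH2) is a bacterial expression plasmid built on the pGEX-4T1 backbone (about 5 kb without insert) for producing a truncated human SMAD2 protein as a glutathione S-transferase fusion in E. coli. It is maintained as a high-copy plasmid under ampicillin selection. The record provides no feature table, so individual backbone elements are not listed. pGEX-4T vectors in general drive expression from an IPTG-inducible tac promoter, carry the lacI repressor gene, and encode a thrombin cleavage site between GST and the cloning site, which allows the tag to be removed after purification.

The insert is an approximately 840 bp fragment of human SMAD2 encoding amino acids 187–467. This corresponds to the linker region plus the C-terminal MH2 domain and omits the N-terminal MH1 DNA-binding domain. It was cloned into the EcoRI site at both ends, with both sites retained, so the fragment can be excised with a single enzyme. Because this cloning is non-directional, insert orientation is worth confirming. GST is supplied by the backbone and sits at the N-terminus of the fusion.

The MH2 domain mediates SMAD protein–protein interactions, and the linker carries regulatory phosphorylation sites. A GST fusion of this region is therefore suited to affinity purification on glutathione resin and to pull-down or in vitro binding assays that map which part of SMAD2 contacts a partner protein. The associated publication concerns distinct TIF1γ and Smad4 branches of the TGFβ pathway in hematopoiesis, which is consistent with that kind of interaction mapping, although the record does not state the exact experiments performed.
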