Addgene plasmid #15730: pGEX Smad2 (L+MH2)
Depositing lab: Joan Massague. Depositing organization: Memorial Sloan-Kettering Cancer Center. Publication: Hematopoiesis controlled by distinct TIF1gamma and Smad4 branches of the TGFbeta pathway. He W, Dorn DC, Erdjument-Bromage H, Tempst P, Moore MA, Massague J. Cell. 2006 Jun 2. 125(5):929-41. 10.1016/j.cell.2006.03.045 PubMed 16751102.
Backbone
  Vector backbone: pGEX-4T1
  Backbone manufacturer: Amersham
  Backbone size w/o insert (bp): 4969
  Vector type: Bacterial Expression
Growth in bacteria
  Bacterial resistance: Ampicillin, 100 μg/mL
  Growth temperature: 37°C
  Growth strain: DH5alpha
  Copy number: High Copy
Gene/Insert
  Gene/Insert name: Smad2 (L+MH2) (alt name: Smad2)
  Species: H. sapiens (human)
  Insert size (bp): 840
  Mutation: amino acids 187-467 (linker and MH2 regions).
  Entrez Gene: SMAD2 (a.k.a. CHTD8, JV18, JV18-1, LDS6, MADH2, MADR2, hMAD-2, hSMAD2)
  Tag / fusion protein: GST (N terminal on backbone)
  Cloning method: Restriction Enzyme; 5′ cloning site EcoRI (not destroyed); 3′ cloning site EcoRI (not destroyed)
  Sequencing primers: 5′ pGEX 5'
Terms and licenses: Academic/Nonprofit Terms; Industry Terms: Not Available to Industry
How to cite: pGEX Smad2 (L+MH2) was a gift from Joan Massague (Addgene plasmid # 15730 ; http://n2t.net/addgene:15730 ; RRID:Addgene_15730)
